Addgene plasmid #122954: pLenti-CAG-NOTCH2NLB (N2NL-FL)-ires-EGFP
Purpose: Lentiviral expression of NOTCH2NLB full length under CAG promoter with EGFP expression
Depositing lab: Pierre Vanderhaeghen. Depositing organization: Vlaams Instituut voor Biotechnologie (VIB, vzw). Publication: Human-Specific NOTCH2NL Genes Expand Cortical Neurogenesis through Delta/Notch Regulation. Suzuki IK, Gacquer D, Van Heurck R, Kumar D, Wojno M, Bilheu A, Herpoel A, Lambert N, Cheron J, Polleux F, Detours V, Vanderhaeghen P. Cell. 2018 May 31;173(6):1370-1384.e16. doi: 10.1016/j.cell.2018.03.067. Epub 2018 May 31. PubMed 29856955.
Backbone
  Vector backbone: lentiviral
  Backbone manufacturer: Dr. Cecile Charrier
  Vector type: Lentiviral
Growth in bacteria
  Bacterial resistance: Ampicillin, 100 μg/mL
  Growth temperature: 37°C
  Growth strain: NEB Stable
  Growth instructions: Stbl3 is also recommended.
  Copy number: Unknown
Gene/Insert
  Gene/Insert name: NOTCH2NLB (alt name: N2NLB)
  Species: H. sapiens (human)
  Insert size (bp): 846
  Entrez Gene: NOTCH2NLB (a.k.a. N2N, NOTCH2NL, NOTCH2NLA)
  Promoter: CAG promoter
  Tag / fusion protein: 6xhis tag (C terminal on insert)
  Cloning method: Unknown
  Sequencing primers: 5′ CTACAGCTCCTGGGCAACGT
Terms and licenses: Academic/Nonprofit Terms; Industry Terms: Not Available to Industry
How to cite: pLenti-CAG-NOTCH2NLB (N2NL-FL)-ires-EGFP was a gift from Pierre Vanderhaeghen (Addgene plasmid # 122954 ; http://n2t.net/addgene:122954 ; RRID:Addgene_122954)
