[The description below was written by a language model from this plasmid's Addgene catalogue record, the feature table of its GenBank file and pLannotate feature annotations shown in this document.]
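Description:
pLenti-CAG-NOTCH2NLB (N2NL-FL)-ires-EGFP is an HIV-1-based lentiviral transfer plasmid of about 11.9 kb for expressing full-length human NOTCH2NLB together with a green fluorescent reporter in mammalian cells. It is propagated in E. coli through a high-copy ColE1/pUC-type origin with ampicillin selection (AmpR). The backbone also carries an f1 origin and, outside the viral region, an SV40 promoter/origin and EM7 promoter driving a BleoR (Zeocin resistance) cassette with an SV40 poly(A) signal. Viral genomic RNA is transcribed from a CMV enhancer/promoter fused to a truncated 5' LTR. This RNA contains the Psi packaging signal with a gag fragment, the Rev response element for Rev-dependent nuclear export, and the cPPT/CTS. It ends at a second LTR element followed by a bGH polyadenylation signal. Both feature tables label this downstream element as a truncated LTR, and the record does not state whether it is self-inactivating.

The internal expression cassette is driven by the CAG promoter, annotated as a CMV enhancer, chicken β-actin promoter and chimeric β-actin/β-globin intron, with short T7 and SP6 promoter sites just upstream of the insert. The NOTCH2NLB coding sequence carries a C-terminal 6xHis tag and is followed by an EMCV IRES and EGFP. A single bicistronic transcript therefore yields both proteins, and fluorescence marks transduced cells. A WPRE downstream of EGFP enhances transcript expression. NOTCH2NLB is a human-specific gene annotated as promoting neural progenitor self-renewal by modulating Notch signalling, and the construct comes from work on how these genes expand cortical neurogenesis. The two sequence records held for the plasmid differ by three nucleotides in length but agree on the features.
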