LOCUS       Exported 11866 bp ds-DNA circular SYN 12-MAY-2021
DEFINITION  Lentiviral expression of NOTCH2NLB full length under CAG promoter
            with EGFP expression.
ACCESSION   .
VERSION     .
KEYWORDS    pLenti-CAG-NOTCH2NLB (N2NL-FL)-ires-EGFP
SOURCE      synthetic DNA construct
  ORGANISM  synthetic DNA construct
REFERENCE   1 (bases 1 to 11866)
  AUTHORS   Suzuki IK, Gacquer D, Van Heurck R, Kumar D, Wojno M, Bilheu A,
            Herpoel A, Lambert N, Cheron J, Polleux F, Detours V, Vanderhaeghen
            P
  TITLE     Human-Specific NOTCH2NL Genes Expand Cortical Neurogenesis through
            Delta/Notch Regulation.
  JOURNAL   Cell. 2018 May 31;173(6):1370-1384.e16. doi:
            10.1016/j.cell.2018.03.067. Epub 2018 May 31.
  PUBMED    29856955
REFERENCE   2 (bases 1 to 11866)
  AUTHORS   .
  TITLE     Direct Submission
  JOURNAL   Exported May 12, 2021 from SnapGene Server 1.1.58
            http://www.snapgene.com
FEATURES             Location/Qualifiers
     source          1..11866
                     /organism="synthetic DNA construct"
                     /mol_type="other DNA"
     primer_bind     complement(47..66)
                     /label=pRS-marker
                     /note="pRS vectors, use to sequence yeast selectable
                     marker"
     enhancer        238..617
                     /label=CMV enhancer
                     /note="human cytomegalovirus immediate early enhancer"
     promoter        619..817
                     /label=CMV promoter
                     /note="human cytomegalovirus (CMV) immediate early
                     promoter"
     primer_bind     772..792
                     /label=CMV-F
                     /note="Human CMV immediate early promoter, forward primer"
     LTR             835..1015
                     /label=5' LTR (truncated)
                     /note="truncated 5' long terminal repeat (LTR) from HIV-1"
     misc_feature    1062..1187
                     /label=HIV-1 Psi
                     /note="packaging signal of human immunodeficiency virus
                     type 1"
     misc_feature    1680..1913
                     /label=RRE
                     /note="The Rev response element (RRE) of HIV-1 allows for
                     Rev-dependent mRNA export from the nucleus to the
                     cytoplasm."
     CDS             2098..2142
                     /codon_start=1
                     /product="antigenic peptide corresponding to amino acids
                     655 to 669 of the HIV envelope protein gp41 (Lutje Hulsik
                     et al., 2013)"
                     /label=gp41 peptide
                     /note="recognized by the 2H10 single-chain llama nanobody"
                     /translation="KNEQELLELDKWASL"
     misc_feature    2440..2557
                     /label=cPPT/CTS
                     /note="central polypurine tract and central termination
                     sequence of HIV-1"
     enhancer        2602..2905
                     /label=CMV enhancer
                     /note="human cytomegalovirus immediate early enhancer"
     intron          3185..4201
                     /label=chimeric intron
                     /note="chimera between introns from chicken beta-actin and
                     rabbit beta-globin"
     primer_bind     4125..4147
                     /label=pCAGGS-5
                     /note="Chimeric intron in CAG promoter, forward primer"
     primer_bind     4209..4228
                     /label=pCAG-F
                     /note="Rabbit beta-globin intron, for pCAG plasmids,
                     forward primer"
     primer_bind     4264..4283
                     /label=T7
                     /note="T7 promoter, forward primer"
     promoter        4264..4282
                     /label=T7 promoter
                     /note="promoter for bacteriophage T7 RNA polymerase"
     promoter        4297..4315
                     /label=SP6 promoter
                     /note="promoter for bacteriophage SP6 RNA polymerase"
     primer_bind     4297..4314
                     /label=SP6
                     /note="SP6 promoter, forward primer"
     CDS             5181..5198
                     /codon_start=1
                     /product="6xHis affinity tag"
                     /label=6xHis
                     /translation="HHHHHH"
     misc_feature    5228..5814
                     /label=IRES2
                     /note="internal ribosome entry site (IRES) of the
                     encephalomyocarditis virus (EMCV)"
     primer_bind     complement(5395..5412)
                     /label=IRES reverse
                     /note="IRES internal ribosome entry site, reverse primer.
                     Also called pCDH-rev"
     primer_bind     5622..5641
                     /label=IRES-F
                     /note="IRES internal ribosome entry site, forward primer"
     CDS             5815..6534
                     /codon_start=1
                     /product="the original enhanced GFP (Yang et al., 1996)"
                     /label=EGFP
                     /note="mammalian codon-optimized"
                     /translation="MVSKGEELFTGVVPILVELDGDVNGHKFSVSGEGEGDATYGKLTL
                     KFICTTGKLPVPWPTLVTTLTYGVQCFSRYPDHMKQHDFFKSAMPEGYVQERTIFFKDD
                     GNYKTRAEVKFEGDTLVNRIELKGIDFKEDGNILGHKLEYNYNSHNVYIMADKQKNGIK
                     VNFKIRHNIEDGSVQLADHYQQNTPIGDGPVLLPDNHYLSTQSALSKDPNEKRDHMVLL
                     EFVTAAGITLGMDELYK"
     CDS             5815..6531
                     /codon_start=1
                     /product="enhanced GFP"
                     /label=EGFP
                     /translation="MVSKGEELFTGVVPILVELDGDVNGHKFSVSGEGEGDATYGKLTL
                     KFICTTGKLPVPWPTLVTTLTYGVQCFSRYPDHMKQHDFFKSAMPEGYVQERTIFFKDD
                     GNYKTRAEVKFEGDTLVNRIELKGIDFKEDGNILGHKLEYNYNSHNVYIMADKQKNGIK
                     VNFKIRHNIEDGSVQLADHYQQNTPIGDGPVLLPDNHYLSTQSALSKDPNEKRDHMVLL
                     EFVTAAGITLGMDELYK"
     primer_bind     complement(5860..5881)
                     /label=EGFP-N
                     /note="EGFP, reverse primer"
     primer_bind     complement(6121..6140)
                     /label=EXFP-R
                     /note="For distinguishing EGFP variants, reverse primer"
     primer_bind     6468..6489
                     /label=EGFP-C
                     /note="EGFP, forward primer"
     misc_feature    6558..7146
                     /label=WPRE
                     /note="woodchuck hepatitis virus posttranscriptional
                     regulatory element"
     primer_bind     complement(6611..6631)
                     /label=WPRE-R
                     /note="WPRE, reverse primer"
     CDS             complement(7029..7040)
                     /codon_start=1
                     /product="Factor Xa recognition and cleavage site"
                     /label=Factor Xa site
                     /translation="IEGR"
     primer_bind     complement(7149..7165)
                     /label=KS primer
                     /note="common sequencing primer, one of multiple similar
                     variants"
     primer_bind     complement(7150..7166)
                     /label=pBluescriptKS
                     /note="For pBluescript vector"
     LTR             7671..7851
                     /label=5' LTR (truncated)
                     /note="truncated 5' long terminal repeat (LTR) from HIV-1"
     primer_bind     complement(7877..7894)
                     /label=BGH-rev
                     /note="Bovine growth hormone terminator, reverse primer.
                     Also called BGH reverse"
     polyA_signal    7883..8107
                     /label=bGH poly(A) signal
                     /note="bovine growth hormone polyadenylation signal"
     rep_origin      8153..8581
                     /direction=RIGHT
                     /label=f1 ori
                     /note="f1 bacteriophage origin of replication; arrow
                     indicates direction of (+) strand synthesis"
     primer_bind     complement(8240..8259)
                     /label=F1ori-R
                     /note="F1 origin, reverse primer"
     primer_bind     8450..8471
                     /label=F1ori-F
                     /note="F1 origin, forward primer"
     primer_bind     complement(8590..8610)
                     /label=pBABE 3'
                     /note="SV40 enhancer, reverse primer for pBABE vectors"
     promoter        8595..8924
                     /label=SV40 promoter
                     /note="SV40 enhancer and early promoter"
     rep_origin      8775..8910
                     /label=SV40 ori
                     /note="SV40 origin of replication"
     primer_bind     8837..8856
                     /label=SV40pro-F
                     /note="SV40 promoter/origin, forward primer"
     promoter        8972..9019
                     /label=EM7 promoter
                     /note="synthetic bacterial promoter "
     CDS             9038..9412
                     /codon_start=1
                     /gene="Sh ble from Streptoalloteichus hindustanus"
                     /product="antibiotic-binding protein"
                     /label=BleoR
                     /note="confers resistance to bleomycin, phleomycin, and
                     Zeocin(TM)"
                     /translation="MAKLTSAVPVLTARDVAGAVEFWTDRLGFSRDFVEDDFAGVVRDD
                     VTLFISAVQDQVVPDNTLAWVWVRGLDELYAEWSEVVSTNFRDASGPAMTEIGEQPWGR
                     EFALRDPAGNCVHFVAEEQD"
     polyA_signal    9542..9663
                     /label=SV40 poly(A) signal
                     /note="SV40 polyadenylation signal"
     primer_bind     complement(9579..9598)
                     /label=SV40pA-R
                     /note="SV40 polyA, reverse primer"
     primer_bind     9633..9652
                     /label=EBV-rev
                     /note="SV40 polyA terminator, reverse primer"
     primer_bind     complement(9712..9728)
                     /label=M13 rev
                     /note="common sequencing primer, one of multiple similar
                     variants"
     primer_bind     complement(9712..9728)
                     /label=M13 Reverse
                     /note="In lacZ gene. Also called M13-rev"
     primer_bind     complement(9725..9747)
                     /label=M13/pUC Reverse
                     /note="In lacZ gene"
     protein_bind    9736..9752
                     /label=lac operator
                     /bound_moiety="lac repressor encoded by lacI"
                     /note="The lac repressor binds to the lac operator to
                     inhibit transcription in E. coli. This inhibition can be
                     relieved by adding lactose or
                     isopropyl-beta-D-thiogalactopyranoside (IPTG)."
     promoter        complement(9760..9790)
                     /label=lac promoter
                     /note="promoter for the E. coli lac operon"
     protein_bind    9805..9826
                     /label=CAP binding site
                     /bound_moiety="E. coli catabolite activator protein"
                     /note="CAP binding activates transcription in the presence
                     of cAMP."
     primer_bind     complement(9943..9960)
                     /label=L4440
                     /note="L4440 vector, forward primer"
     rep_origin      complement(10114..10702)
                     /direction=LEFT
                     /label=ori
                     /note="high-copy-number ColE1/pMB1/pBR322/pUC origin of
                     replication"
     primer_bind     complement(10194..10213)
                     /label=pBR322ori-F
                     /note="pBR322 origin, forward primer"
     CDS             complement(10873..11733)
                     /codon_start=1
                     /gene="bla"
                     /product="beta-lactamase"
                     /label=AmpR
                     /note="confers resistance to ampicillin, carbenicillin, and
                     related antibiotics"
                     /translation="MSIQHFRVALIPFFAAFCLPVFAHPETLVKVKDAEDQLGARVGYI
                     ELDLNSGKILESFRPEERFPMMSTFKVLLCGAVLSRIDAGQEQLGRRIHYSQNDLVEYS
                     PVTEKHLTDGMTVRELCSAAITMSDNTAANLLLTTIGGPKELTAFLHNMGDHVTRLDRW
                     EPELNEAIPNDERDTTMPVAMATTLRKLLTGELLTLASRQQLIDWMEADKVAGPLLRSA
                     LPAGWFIADKSGAGERGSRGIIAALGPDGKPSRIVVIYTTGSQATMDERNRQIAEIGAS
                     LIKHW"
     primer_bind     11496..11515
                     /label=Amp-R
                     /note="Ampicillin resistance gene, reverse primer"
     promoter        complement(11734..11838)
                     /gene="bla"
                     /label=AmpR promoter
ORIGIN
        1 gtcgacggat cgggagatct cccgatcccc tatggtgcac tctcagtaca atctgctctg
       61 atgccgcata gttaagccag tatctgctcc ctgcttgtgt gttggaggtc gctgagtagt
      121 gcgcgagcaa aatttaagct acaacaaggc aaggcttgac cgacaattgc atgaagaatc
      181 tgcttagggt taggcgtttt gcgctgcttc gcgatgtacg ggccagatat acgcgttgac
      241 attgattatt gactagttat taatagtaat caattacggg gtcattagtt catagcccat
      301 atatggagtt ccgcgttaca taacttacgg taaatggccc gcctggctga ccgcccaacg
      361 acccccgccc attgacgtca ataatgacgt atgttcccat agtaacgcca atagggactt
      421 tccattgacg tcaatgggtg gagtatttac ggtaaactgc ccacttggca gtacatcaag
      481 tgtatcatat gccaagtacg ccccctattg acgtcaatga cggtaaatgg cccgcctggc
      541 attatgccca gtacatgacc ttatgggact ttcctacttg gcagtacatc tacgtattag
      601 tcatcgctat taccatggtg atgcggtttt ggcagtacat caatgggcgt ggatagcggt
      661 ttgactcacg gggatttcca agtctccacc ccattgacgt caatgggagt ttgttttggc
      721 accaaaatca acgggacttt ccaaaatgtc gtaacaactc cgccccattg acgcaaatgg
      781 gcggtaggcg tgtacggtgg gaggtctata taagcagcgc gttttgcctg tactgggtct
      841 ctctggttag accagatctg agcctgggag ctctctggct aactagggaa cccactgctt
      901 aagcctcaat aaagcttgcc ttgagtgctt caagtagtgt gtgcccgtct gttgtgtgac
      961 tctggtaact agagatccct cagacccttt tagtcagtgt ggaaaatctc tagcagtggc
     1021 gcccgaacag ggacttgaaa gcgaaaggga aaccagagga gctctctcga cgcaggactc
     1081 ggcttgctga agcgcgcacg gcaagaggcg aggggcggcg actggtgagt acgccaaaaa
     1141 ttttgactag cggaggctag aaggagagag atgggtgcga gagcgtcagt attaagcggg
     1201 ggagaattag atcgcgatgg gaaaaaattc ggttaaggcc agggggaaag aaaaaatata
     1261 aattaaaaca tatagtatgg gcaagcaggg agctagaacg attcgcagtt aatcctggcc
     1321 tgttagaaac atcagaaggc tgtagacaaa tactgggaca gctacaacca tcccttcaga
     1381 caggatcaga agaacttaga tcattatata atacagtagc aaccctctat tgtgtgcatc
     1441 aaaggataga gataaaagac accaaggaag ctttagacaa gatagaggaa gagcaaaaca
     1501 aaagtaagac caccgcacag caagcggccg ctgatcttca gacctggagg aggagatatg
     1561 agggacaatt ggagaagtga attatataaa tataaagtag taaaaattga accattagga
     1621 gtagcaccca ccaaggcaaa gagaagagtg gtgcagagag aaaaaagagc agtgggaata
     1681 ggagctttgt tccttgggtt cttgggagca gcaggaagca ctatgggcgc agcgtcaatg
     1741 acgctgacgg tacaggccag acaattattg tctggtatag tgcagcagca gaacaatttg
     1801 ctgagggcta ttgaggcgca acagcatctg ttgcaactca cagtctgggg catcaagcag
     1861 ctccaggcaa gaatcctggc tgtggaaaga tacctaaagg atcaacagct cctggggatt
     1921 tggggttgct ctggaaaact catttgcacc actgctgtgc cttggaatgc tagttggagt
     1981 aataaatctc tggaacagat ttggaatcac acgacctgga tggagtggga cagagaaatt
     2041 aacaattaca caagcttaat acactcctta attgaagaat cgcaaaacca gcaagaaaag
     2101 aatgaacaag aattattgga attagataaa tgggcaagtt tgtggaattg gtttaacata
     2161 acaaattggc tgtggtatat aaaattattc ataatgatag taggaggctt ggtaggttta
     2221 agaatagttt ttgctgtact ttctatagtg aatagagtta ggcagggata ttcaccatta
     2281 tcgtttcaga cccacctccc aaccccgagg ggacccgaca ggcccgaagg aatagaagaa
     2341 gaaggtggag agagagacag agacagatcc attcgattag tgaacggatc ggcactgcgt
     2401 gcgccaattc tgcagacaaa tggcagtatt catccacaat tttaaaagaa aaggggggat
     2461 tggggggtac agtgcagggg aaagaatagt agacataata gcaacagaca tacaaactaa
     2521 agaattacaa aaacaaatta caaaaattca aaattttcgg gtttattaca gggacagcag
     2581 agatccagtt tggttaatcc gcgttacata acttacggta aatggcccgc ctggctgacc
     2641 gcccaacgac ccccgcccat tgacgtcaat aatgacgtat gttcccatag taacgccaat
     2701 agggactttc cattgacgtc aatgggtgga gtatttacgg taaactgccc acttggcagt
     2761 acatcaagtg tatcatatgc caagtacgcc ccctattgac gtcaatgacg gtaaatggcc
     2821 cgcctggcat tatgcccagt acatgacctt atgggacttt cctacttggc agtacatcta
     2881 cgtattagtc atcgctatta ccatggtcga ggtgagcccc acgttctgct tcactctccc
     2941 catctccccc ccctccccac ccccaatttt gtatttattt attttttaat tattttgtgc
     3001 agcgatgggg gcgggggggg ggggggggcg cgcgccrggs ggggsggggs ggggsggggg
     3061 gsggggsggg gsgrggsggr grggkgcggc ggcagccaat cagagcggcg cgctccgaaa
     3121 gtttcctttt atggcgaggc ggcggcggcg gcggccctat aaaaagcgaa gcgcgcggcg
     3181 ggcgggagtc gctgcgcgct gccttcgccc cgtgccccgc tccgccgccg cctcgcgccg
     3241 cccgccccgg ctctgactga ccgcgttact cccacaggtg agcgggcggg acggcccttc
     3301 tcctccgggc tgtaattagc gcttggttta atgacggctt gtttcttttc tgtggctgcg
     3361 tgaaagcctt gaggggctcc gggagggccc tttgtgcggg gggagcggct cggggggtgc
     3421 gtgcgtgtgt gtgtgcgtgg ggagcgccgc gtgcggctcc gcgctgcccg gcggctgtga
     3481 gcgctgcggg cgcggcgcgg ggctttgtgc gctccgcagt gtgcgcgagg ggagcgcggc
     3541 cgggggcggt gccccgcggt gcgggggggg ctgcgagggg aacaaaggct gcgtgcgggg
     3601 tgtgtgcgtg ggggggtgag cagggggtgt gggcgcgtcg gtcgggctgc aaccccccct
     3661 gcacccccct ccccgagttg ctgagcacgg cccggcttcg ggtgcggggc tccgtacggg
     3721 gcgtggcgcg gggctcgccg tgccgggcgg ggggtggcgg caggtggggg tgccgggcgg
     3781 ggcggggccg ccycgggccg gggrgggctc gggggrgggg cgcggcggcc cccggagcgc
     3841 cggcggctgt cgaggcgcgg cgagccgcag ccattgcctt ttatggtaat cgtgcgagag
     3901 ggcgcaggga cttcctttgt cccaaatctg tgcggagccg aaatctggga ggcgccgccg
     3961 caccccctct agcgggcgcg gggcgaagcg gtgcggcgcc ggcaggaagg aaatgggcgg
     4021 ggagggcctt cgtgcgtcgc cgcgccgccg tccccttctc cctctccagc ctcggggctg
     4081 tccgcggggg gacggctgcc ttcggggggg acggggcagg gcggggttcg gcttctggcg
     4141 tgtgaccggc ggctctagag cctctgctaa ccatgttcat gccttcttct ttttcctaca
     4201 gctcctgggc aacgtgctgg ttattgtgct gtctcatcat tttggcaaag aattgctcga
     4261 gcgtaatacg actcactata gggagaccca agcttgattt aggtgacact atagaataca
     4321 agctacttgt tctttttgca ggatccgacc gagagatgcc cgccctgcgc cccgctctgc
     4381 tgtgggcgct gctggcgctc tggctgtgct gcgcgacccc cgcgcatgca ttgcagtgtc
     4441 gagatggcta tgaaccctgt gtaaatgaag gaatgtgtgt tacctaccac aatggcacag
     4501 gatactgcaa atgtccagaa ggcttcttgg gggaatattg tcaacatcga gacccctgtg
     4561 agaagaaccg ctgccagaat ggtgggactt gtgtggccca ggccatgctg gggaaagcca
     4621 cgtgccgatg tgcctcaggg tttacaggag aggactgcca gtactcgaca tctcatccat
     4681 gctttgtgtc tcgaccttgc ctgaatggcg gcacatgcca tatgctcagc cgggatacct
     4741 atgagtgcac ctgtcaagtc gggtttacag gtaaggagtg ccaatggacc gatgcctgcc
     4801 tgtctcatcc ctgtgcaaat ggaagtacct gtaccactgt ggccaaccag ttctcctgca
     4861 aatgcctcac aggcttcaca gggcagaagt gtgagactga tgtcaatgag tgtgacattc
     4921 caggacactg ccagcatggt ggcatctgcc tcaacctgcc tggttcctac cagtgccagt
     4981 gccttcaggg cttcacaggc cagtactgtg acagcctgta tgtgccctgt gcaccctcgc
     5041 cttgtgtcaa tggaggcacc tgtcggcaga ctggtgactt cacttttgag tgcaactgcc
     5101 ttccagaaac agtgagaaga ggaacagagc tctgggaaag agacagggaa gtctggaatg
     5161 gaaaagaaca cgatgagaat caccaccatc atcaccacta gttaattaag ctagcgttaa
     5221 cgatccgccc ctctccctcc ccccccccta acgttactgg ccgaagccgc ttggaataag
     5281 gccggtgtgc gtttgtctat atgttatttt ccaccatatt gccgtctttt ggcaatgtga
     5341 gggcccggaa acctggccct gtcttcttga cgagcattcc taggggtctt tcccctctcg
     5401 ccaaaggaat gcaaggtctg ttgaatgtcg tgaaggaagc agttcctctg gaagcttctt
     5461 gaagacaaac aacgtctgta gcgacccttt gcaggcagcg gaacccccca cctggcgaca
     5521 ggtgcctctg cggccaaaag ccacgtgtat aagatacacc tgcaaaggcg gcacaacccc
     5581 agtgccacgt tgtgagttgg atagttgtgg aaagagtcaa atggctctcc tcaagcgtat
     5641 tcaacaaggg gctgaaggat gcccagaagg taccccattg tatgggatct gatctggggc
     5701 ctcggtacac atgctttaca tgtgtttagt cgaggttaaa aaaacgtcta ggccccccga
     5761 accacgggga cgtggttttc ctttgaaaaa cacgatgata atatggccac aaccatggtg
     5821 agcaagggcg aggagctgtt caccggggtg gtgcccatcc tggtcgagct ggacggcgac
     5881 gtaaacggcc acaagttcag cgtgtccggc gagggcgagg gcgatgccac ctacggcaag
     5941 ctgaccctga agttcatctg caccaccggc aagctgcccg tgccctggcc caccctcgtg
     6001 accaccctga cctacggcgt gcagtgcttc agccgctacc ccgaccacat gaagcagcac
     6061 gacttcttca agtccgccat gcccgaaggc tacgtccagg agcgcaccat cttcttcaag
     6121 gacgacggca actacaagac ccgcgccgag gtgaagttcg agggcgacac cctggtgaac
     6181 cgcatcgagc tgaagggcat cgacttcaag gaggacggca acatcctggg gcacaagctg
     6241 gagtacaact acaacagcca caacgtctat atcatggccg acaagcagaa gaacggcatc
     6301 aaggtgaact tcaagatccg ccacaacatc gaggacggca gcgtgcagct cgccgaccac
     6361 taccagcaga acacccccat cggcgacggc cccgtgctgc tgcccgacaa ccactacctg
     6421 agcacccagt ccgccctgag caaagacccc aacgagaagc gcgatcacat ggtcctgctg
     6481 gagttcgtga ccgccgccgg gatcactctc ggcatggacg agctgtacaa gtaaaattcg
     6541 atatcaagct tatcgataat caacctctgg attacaaaat ttgtgaaaga ttgactggta
     6601 ttcttaacta tgttgctcct tttacgctat gtggatacgc tgctttaatg cctttgtatc
     6661 atgctattgc ttcccgtatg gctttcattt tctcctcctt gtataaatcc tggttgctgt
     6721 ctctttatga ggagttgtgg cccgttgtca ggcaacgtgg cgtggtgtgc actgtgtttg
     6781 ctgacgcaac ccccactggt tggggcattg ccaccacctg tcagctcctt tccgggactt
     6841 tcgctttccc cctccctatt gccacggcgg aactcatcgc cgcctgcctt gcccgctgct
     6901 ggacaggggc tcggctgttg ggcactgaca attccgtggt gttgtcgggg aaatcatcgt
     6961 cctttccttg gctgctcgcc tgtgttgcca cctggattct gcgcgggacg tccttctgct
     7021 acgtcccttc ggccctcaat ccagcggacc ttccttcccg cggcctgctg ccggctctgc
     7081 ggcctcttcc gcgtcttcgc cttcgccctc agacgagtcg gatctccctt tgggccgcct
     7141 ccccgcatcg ataccgtcga cctcgagacc tagaaaaaca tggagcaatc acaagtagca
     7201 atacagcagc taccaatgct gattgtgcct ggctagaagc acaagaggag gaggaggtgg
     7261 gttttccagt cacacctcag gtacctttaa gaccaatgac ttacaaggca gctgtagatc
     7321 ttagccactt tttaaaagaa aaggggggac tggaagggct aattcactcc caacgaagac
     7381 aagatatcct tgatctgtgg atctaccaca cacaaggcta cttccctgat tggcagaact
     7441 acacaccagg gccagggatc agatatccac tgacctttgg atggtgctac aagctagtac
     7501 cagttgagca agagaaggta gaagaagcca atgaaggaga gaacacccgc ttgttacacc
     7561 ctgtgagcct gcatgggatg gatgacccgg agagagaagt attagagtgg aggtttgaca
     7621 gccgcctagc atttcatcac atggcccgag agctgcatcc ggactgtact gggtctctct
     7681 ggttagacca gatctgagcc tgggagctct ctggctaact agggaaccca ctgcttaagc
     7741 ctcaataaag cttgccttga gtgcttcaag tagtgtgtgc ccgtctgttg tgtgactctg
     7801 gtaactagag atccctcaga cccttttagt cagtgtggaa aatctctagc agggcccgtt
     7861 taaacccgct gatcagcctc gactgtgcct tctagttgcc agccatctgt tgtttgcccc
     7921 tcccccgtgc cttccttgac cctggaaggt gccactccca ctgtcctttc ctaataaaat
     7981 gaggaaattg catcgcattg tctgagtagg tgtcattcta ttctgggggg tggggtgggg
     8041 caggacagca agggggagga ttgggaagac aatagcaggc atgctgggga tgcggtgggc
     8101 tctatggctt ctgaggcgga aagaaccagc tggggctcta gggggtatcc ccnnnnnnnn
     8161 nnnnnnnnnn nnnnnnnnnn nnnnnnnnnn nnnnnnnnnn nnnnnnnnnn nnnnnnnnnn
     8221 nnnnnnnnnn nnnnnnnnnn nnnnnnnnnn nnnnnnnnnn nnnnnnnnnn nnnnnncnnn
     8281 nnnnnnnnnn nnnnnnnnnn nnnnnnnnnn nnnnnnnnnn nnnnnnnnnn nnnnnnnnnn
     8341 nnnnnnnnnn nnnnnnnnnn nnnnnnnnan nnnnnnnnnn nnnnnnnnnn nnnnnnnnnn
     8401 nnnnnnnnnn nnnnnnnncc tttgacgttg gagtccacgt tctttaatag tggactcttg
     8461 ttccaaactg gaacaacact caaccctatc tcggtctatt cttttgattt ataagggatt
     8521 ttgccgattt cggcctattg gttaaaaaat gagctgattt aacaaaaatt taacgcgaat
     8581 taattctgtg gaatgtgtgt cagttagggt gtggaaagtc cccaggctcc ccagcaggca
     8641 gaagtatgca aagcatgcat ctcaattagt cagcaaccag gtgtggaaag tccccaggct
     8701 ccccagcagg cagaagtatg caaagcatgc atctcaatta gtcagcaacc atagtcccgc
     8761 ccctaactcc gcccatcccg cccctaactc cgcccagttc cgcccattct ccgccccatg
     8821 gctgactaat tttttttatt tatgcagagg ccgaggccgc ctctgcctct gagctattcc
     8881 agaagtagtg aggaggcttt tttggaggcc taggcttttg caaaaagctc ccgggagctt
     8941 gtatatccat tttcggatct gatcagcacg tgttgacaat taatcatcgg catagtatat
     9001 cggcatagta taatacgaca aggtgaggaa ctaaaccatg gccaagttga ccagtgccgt
     9061 tccggtgctc accgcgcgcg acgtcgccgg agcggtcgag ttctggaccg accggctcgg
     9121 gttctcccgg gacttcgtgg aggacgactt cgccggtgtg gtccgggacg acgtgaccct
     9181 gttcatcagc gcggtccagg accaggtggt gccggacaac accctggcct gggtgtgggt
     9241 gcgcggcctg gacgagctgt acgccgagtg gtcggaggtc gtgtccacga acttccggga
     9301 cgcctccggg ccggccatga ccgagatcgg cgagcagccg tgggggcggg agttcgccct
     9361 gcgcgacccg gccggcaact gcgtgcactt cgtggccgag gagcaggact gacacgtgct
     9421 acgagatttc gattccaccg ccgccttcta tgaaaggttg ggcttcggaa tcgttttccg
     9481 ggacgccggc tggatgatcc tccagcgcgg ggatctcatg ctggagttct tcgcccaccc
     9541 caacttgttt attgcagctt ataatggtta caaataaagc aatagcatca caaatttcac
     9601 aaataaagca tttttttcac tgcattctag ttgtggtttg tccaaactca tcaatgtatc
     9661 ttatcatgtc tgtataccgt cgacctctag ctagagcttg gcgtaatcat ggtcatagct
     9721 gtttcctgtg tgaaattgtt atccgctcac aattccacac aacatacgag ccggaagcat
     9781 aaagtgtaaa gcctggggtg cctaatgagt gagctaactc acattaattg cgttgcgctc
     9841 actgcccgct ttccagtcgg gaaacctgtc gtgccagctg cattaatgaa tcggccaacg
     9901 cgcggggaga ggcggtttgc gtattgggcg ctcttccgct tcctcgctca ctgactcgct
     9961 gcgctcggtc gttcggctgc ggcgagcggt atcagctcac tcaaaggcgg taatacggtt
    10021 atccacagaa tcaggggata acgcaggaaa gaacatgtga gcaaaaggcc agcaaaaggc
    10081 caggaaccgt aaaaaggccg cgttgctggc gtttttccat aggctccgcc cccctgacga
    10141 gcatcacaaa aatcgacgct caagtcagag gtggcgaaac ccgacaggac tataaagata
    10201 ccaggcgttt ccccctggaa gctccctcgt gcgctctcct gttccgaccc tgccgcttac
    10261 cggatacctg tccgcctttc tcccttcggg aagcgtggcg ctttctcata gctcacgctg
    10321 taggtatctc agttcggtgt aggtcgttcg ctccaagctg ggctgtgtgc acgaaccccc
    10381 cgttcagccc gaccgctgcg ccttatccgg taactatcgt cttgagtcca acccggtaag
    10441 acacgactta tcgccactgg cagcagccac tggtaacagg attagcagag cgaggtatgt
    10501 aggcggtgct acagagttct tgaagtggtg gcctaactac ggctacacta gaagaacagt
    10561 atttggtatc tgcgctctgc tgaagccagt taccttcgga aaaagagttg gtagctcttg
    10621 atccggcaaa caaaccaccg ctggtagcgg tggttttttt gtttgcaagc agcagattac
    10681 gcgcagaaaa aaaggatctc aagaagatcc tttgatcttt tctacggggt ctgacgctca
    10741 gtggaacgaa aactcacgtt aagggatttt ggtcatgaga ttatcaaaaa ggatcttcac
    10801 ctagatcctt ttaaattaaa aatgaagttt taaatcaatc taaagtatat atgagtaaac
    10861 ttggtctgac agttaccaat gcttaatcag tgaggcacct atctcagcga tctgtctatt
    10921 tcgttcatcc atagttgcct gactccccgt cgtgtagata actacgatac gggagggctt
    10981 accatctggc cccagtgctg caatgatacc gcgagaccca cgctcaccgg ctccagattt
    11041 atcagcaata aaccagccag ccggaagggc cgagcgcaga agtggtcctg caactttatc
    11101 cgcctccatc cagtctatta attgttgccg ggaagctaga gtaagtagtt cgccagttaa
    11161 tagtttgcgc aacgttgttg ccattgctac aggcatcgtg gtgtcacgct cgtcgtttgg
    11221 tatggcttca ttcagctccg gttcccaacg atcaaggcga gttacatgat cccccatgtt
    11281 gtgcaaaaaa gcggttagct ccttcggtcc tccgatcgtt gtcagaagta agttggccgc
    11341 agtgttatca ctcatggtta tggcagcact gcataattct cttactgtca tgccatccgt
    11401 aagatgcttt tctgtgactg gtgagtactc aaccaagtca ttctgagaat agtgtatgcg
    11461 gcgaccgagt tgctcttgcc cggcgtcaat acgggataat accgcgccac atagcagaac
    11521 tttaaaagtg ctcatcattg gaaaacgttc ttcggggcga aaactctcaa ggatcttacc
    11581 gctgttgaga tccagttcga tgtaacccac tcgtgcaccc aactgatctt cagcatcttt
    11641 tactttcacc agcgtttctg ggtgagcaaa aacaggaagg caaaatgccg caaaaaaggg
    11701 aataagggcg acacggaaat gttgaatact catactcttc ctttttcaat attattgaag
    11761 catttatcag ggttattgtc tcatgagcgg atacatattt gaatgtattt agaaaaataa
    11821 acaaataggg gttccgcgca catttccccg aaaagtgcca cctgac
//
