Features (pLannotate 1.2.2; 36 found; start..end, strand, type, name):
     31..83      -  misc_feature   bom (fragment): basis of mobility region from pBR322
    238..617     +  enhancer       CMV enhancer: human cytomegalovirus immediate early enhancer
    618..817     +  promoter       CMV promoter: human cytomegalovirus (CMV) immediate early promoter
    835..1015    +  LTR            5' LTR (truncated): truncated 5' long terminal repeat (LTR) from HIV-1
   1062..1187    +  misc_feature   HIV-1 Ψ: packaging signal of human immunodeficiency virus type 1
   1171..1534    +  CDS            HIV-1 gag (fragment): gag protein from human immunodeficiency virus 1; gag
   1680..1913    +  misc_feature   RRE: The Rev response element (RRE) of HIV-1 allows for Rev-dependent mRNA export from the nucleus to the cytoplasm.
   2290..2390    +  CDS            Rev (fragment): human immunodeficiency virus 1 (HIV-1) Rev protein; rev; enhances nuclear export of unspliced and incompletely spliced viral mRNAs
   2440..2557    +  misc_feature   cPPT/CTS: central polypurine tract and central termination sequence of HIV-1
   2602..2905    +  enhancer       CMV enhancer: human cytomegalovirus immediate early enhancer
   2907..3184    +  promoter       chicken β-actin promoter: No description available
   3185..4197    +  intron         chimeric intron: chimera between introns from chicken β-actin and rabbit β-globin
   4260..4278    +  promoter       T7 promoter: promoter for bacteriophage T7 RNA polymerase
   4293..4311    +  promoter       SP6 promoter: promoter for bacteriophage SP6 RNA polymerase
   4353..5177    +  CDS            NOTCH2NLB: NT2NB_HUMAN - Experimental evidence at protein level: Swiss-Prot protein existence level 1. Human-specific protein that promotes neural progenitor proliferation and evolutionary expansion of the brain neocortex by regulating the Notch signaling pathway (PubMed:29856954, PubMed:29856955, PubMed:29561261). Able to promote neural progenitor self-renewal, possibly by down-regulating neuronal differentiation genes, thereby delaying the differentiation of neuronal progenitors and leading to an overall final increase in neuronal production (PubMed:29856954, PubMed:29856955). Acts by enhancing the Not
   5225..5811    +  misc_feature   IRES2: internal ribosome entry site (IRES) of the encephalomyocarditis virus (EMCV)
   5812..6531    +  CDS            EGFP: the original enhanced GFP (Yang et al., 1996) mammalian codon-optimized
   6532..6555    +  misc_feature   MCS (fragment): pBluescript multiple cloning site
   6555..7143    +  misc_feature   WPRE: woodchuck hepatitis virus posttranscriptional regulatory element
   7080..7661    +  CDS            nef (fragment): NEF_HV1H2 - Experimental evidence at protein level: Swiss-Prot protein existence level 1. Extracellular Nef protein targets CD4(+) T-lymphocytes for apoptosis by interacting with CXCR4 surface receptors. From Human immunodeficiency virus type 1 group M subtype B (isolate HXB2) (HIV-1).
   7668..7848    +  LTR            5' LTR (truncated): truncated 5' long terminal repeat (LTR) from HIV-1
   7880..8104    +  polyA_signal   bGH poly(A) signal: bovine growth hormone polyadenylation signal
   8108..8129    +  promoter       SV40 promoter (fragment): SV40 enhancer and early promoter
   8150..8578    +  rep_origin     f1 ori (sequence partly withheld): f1 bacteriophage origin of replication; arrow indicates direction of (+) strand synthesis
   8592..8921    +  promoter       SV40 promoter: SV40 enhancer and early promoter
   8969..9016    +  promoter       EM7 promoter: synthetic bacterial promoter&nbsp
   9035..9409    +  CDS            BleoR: antibiotic-binding protein; Sh ble from Streptoalloteichus hindustanus; confers resistance to bleomycin, phleomycin, and Zeocin™
   9419..9544    +  CDS            ble (fragment): BLE_KLEPN - Experimental evidence at protein level: Swiss-Prot protein existence level 1. Binding protein with a strong affinity to the bleomycin family of antibiotics. Binds to CL990; an antimitotic-antibiotic compound. From Klebsiella pneumoniae.
   9539..9660    +  polyA_signal   SV40 poly(A) signal: SV40 polyadenylation signal
   9731..9753    -  protein_bind   lac operator (fragment): The lac repressor binds to the lac operator to inhibit transcription in E. coli. This inhibition can be relieved by adding lactose or isopropyl-β-D-thiogalactopyranoside (IPTG). lac repressor encoded by lacI
   9757..9787    -  promoter       lac promoter: promoter for the E. coli lac operon
   9802..9823    -  protein_bind   CAP binding site: CAP binding activates transcription in the presence of cAMP. E. coli catabolite activator protein
   9836..9928    -  CDS            lacI (fragment): lac repressor; lacI; The lac repressor binds to the lac operator to inhibit transcription in E. coli. This inhibition can be relieved by adding lactose or isopropyl-β-D-thiogalactopyranoside (IPTG).
  10111..10699   -  rep_origin     ori: high-copy-number ColE1/pMB1/pBR322/pUC origin of replication
  10870..11730   -  CDS            AmpR: β-lactamase; bla; confers resistance to ampicillin, carbenicillin, and related antibiotics
  11731..11835   -  promoter       AmpR promoter: bla
>Addgene plasmid #122954 | pLenti-CAG-NOTCH2NLB (N2NL-FL)-ires-EGFP | depositor full sequence | sequence record 234797 | pLenti-CAG-NOTCH2NLB (N2NL-FL)-ires-EGFP sequence 11863 bps
GTCGACGGATCGGGAGATCTCCCGATCCCCTATGGTGCACTCTCAGTACAATCTGCTCTGATGCCGCATA
GTTAAGCCAGTATCTGCTCCCTGCTTGTGTGTTGGAGGTCGCTGAGTAGTGCGCGAGCAAAATTTAAGCT
ACAACAAGGCAAGGCTTGACCGACAATTGCATGAAGAATCTGCTTAGGGTTAGGCGTTTTGCGCTGCTTC
GCGATGTACGGGCCAGATATACGCGTTGACATTGATTATTGACTAGTTATTAATAGTAATCAATTACGGG
GTCATTAGTTCATAGCCCATATATGGAGTTCCGCGTTACATAACTTACGGTAAATGGCCCGCCTGGCTGA
CCGCCCAACGACCCCCGCCCATTGACGTCAATAATGACGTATGTTCCCATAGTAACGCCAATAGGGACTT
TCCATTGACGTCAATGGGTGGAGTATTTACGGTAAACTGCCCACTTGGCAGTACATCAAGTGTATCATAT
GCCAAGTACGCCCCCTATTGACGTCAATGACGGTAAATGGCCCGCCTGGCATTATGCCCAGTACATGACC
TTATGGGACTTTCCTACTTGGCAGTACATCTACGTATTAGTCATCGCTATTACCATGGTGATGCGGTTTT
GGCAGTACATCAATGGGCGTGGATAGCGGTTTGACTCACGGGGATTTCCAAGTCTCCACCCCATTGACGT
CAATGGGAGTTTGTTTTGGCACCAAAATCAACGGGACTTTCCAAAATGTCGTAACAACTCCGCCCCATTG
ACGCAAATGGGCGGTAGGCGTGTACGGTGGGAGGTCTATATAAGCAGCGCGTTTTGCCTGTACTGGGTCT
CTCTGGTTAGACCAGATCTGAGCCTGGGAGCTCTCTGGCTAACTAGGGAACCCACTGCTTAAGCCTCAAT
AAAGCTTGCCTTGAGTGCTTCAAGTAGTGTGTGCCCGTCTGTTGTGTGACTCTGGTAACTAGAGATCCCT
CAGACCCTTTTAGTCAGTGTGGAAAATCTCTAGCAGTGGCGCCCGAACAGGGACTTGAAAGCGAAAGGGA
AACCAGAGGAGCTCTCTCGACGCAGGACTCGGCTTGCTGAAGCGCGCACGGCAAGAGGCGAGGGGCGGCG
ACTGGTGAGTACGCCAAAAATTTTGACTAGCGGAGGCTAGAAGGAGAGAGATGGGTGCGAGAGCGTCAGT
ATTAAGCGGGGGAGAATTAGATCGCGATGGGAAAAAATTCGGTTAAGGCCAGGGGGAAAGAAAAAATATA
AATTAAAACATATAGTATGGGCAAGCAGGGAGCTAGAACGATTCGCAGTTAATCCTGGCCTGTTAGAAAC
ATCAGAAGGCTGTAGACAAATACTGGGACAGCTACAACCATCCCTTCAGACAGGATCAGAAGAACTTAGA
TCATTATATAATACAGTAGCAACCCTCTATTGTGTGCATCAAAGGATAGAGATAAAAGACACCAAGGAAG
CTTTAGACAAGATAGAGGAAGAGCAAAACAAAAGTAAGACCACCGCACAGCAAGCGGCCGCTGATCTTCA
GACCTGGAGGAGGAGATATGAGGGACAATTGGAGAAGTGAATTATATAAATATAAAGTAGTAAAAATTGA
ACCATTAGGAGTAGCACCCACCAAGGCAAAGAGAAGAGTGGTGCAGAGAGAAAAAAGAGCAGTGGGAATA
GGAGCTTTGTTCCTTGGGTTCTTGGGAGCAGCAGGAAGCACTATGGGCGCAGCGTCAATGACGCTGACGG
TACAGGCCAGACAATTATTGTCTGGTATAGTGCAGCAGCAGAACAATTTGCTGAGGGCTATTGAGGCGCA
ACAGCATCTGTTGCAACTCACAGTCTGGGGCATCAAGCAGCTCCAGGCAAGAATCCTGGCTGTGGAAAGA
TACCTAAAGGATCAACAGCTCCTGGGGATTTGGGGTTGCTCTGGAAAACTCATTTGCACCACTGCTGTGC
CTTGGAATGCTAGTTGGAGTAATAAATCTCTGGAACAGATTTGGAATCACACGACCTGGATGGAGTGGGA
CAGAGAAATTAACAATTACACAAGCTTAATACACTCCTTAATTGAAGAATCGCAAAACCAGCAAGAAAAG
AATGAACAAGAATTATTGGAATTAGATAAATGGGCAAGTTTGTGGAATTGGTTTAACATAACAAATTGGC
TGTGGTATATAAAATTATTCATAATGATAGTAGGAGGCTTGGTAGGTTTAAGAATAGTTTTTGCTGTACT
TTCTATAGTGAATAGAGTTAGGCAGGGATATTCACCATTATCGTTTCAGACCCACCTCCCAACCCCGAGG
GGACCCGACAGGCCCGAAGGAATAGAAGAAGAAGGTGGAGAGAGAGACAGAGACAGATCCATTCGATTAG
TGAACGGATCGGCACTGCGTGCGCCAATTCTGCAGACAAATGGCAGTATTCATCCACAATTTTAAAAGAA
AAGGGGGGATTGGGGGGTACAGTGCAGGGGAAAGAATAGTAGACATAATAGCAACAGACATACAAACTAA
AGAATTACAAAAACAAATTACAAAAATTCAAAATTTTCGGGTTTATTACAGGGACAGCAGAGATCCAGTT
TGGTTAATCCGCGTTACATAACTTACGGTAAATGGCCCGCCTGGCTGACCGCCCAACGACCCCCGCCCAT
TGACGTCAATAATGACGTATGTTCCCATAGTAACGCCAATAGGGACTTTCCATTGACGTCAATGGGTGGA
GTATTTACGGTAAACTGCCCACTTGGCAGTACATCAAGTGTATCATATGCCAAGTACGCCCCCTATTGAC
GTCAATGACGGTAAATGGCCCGCCTGGCATTATGCCCAGTACATGACCTTATGGGACTTTCCTACTTGGC
AGTACATCTACGTATTAGTCATCGCTATTACCATGGTCGAGGTGAGCCCCACGTTCTGCTTCACTCTCCC
CATCTCCCCCCCCTCCCCACCCCCAATTTTGTATTTATTTATTTTTTAATTATTTTGTGCAGCGATGGGG
GCGGGGGGGGGGGGGGGGCGCGCGCCAGGCGGGGCGGGGCGGGGCGAGGGGCGGGGCGGGGCGAGGCGGA
GAGGTGCGGCGGCAGCCAATCAGAGCGGCGCGCTCCGAAAGTTTCCTTTTATGGCGAGGCGGCGGCGGCG
GCGGCCCTATAAAAAGCGAAGCGCGCGGCGGGCGGGAGTCGCTGCGTTGCCTTCGCCCCGTGCCCCGCTC
CGCGCCGCCTCGCGCCGCCCGCCCCGGCTCTGACTGACCGCGTTACTCCCACAGGTGAGCGGGCGGGACG
GCCCTTCTCCTCCGGGCTGTAATTAGCGCTTGGTTTAATGACGGCTCGTTTCTTTTCTGTGGCTGCGTGA
AAGCCTTAAAGGGCTCCGGGAGGGCCCTTTGTGCGGGGGGGAGCGGCTCGGGGGGTGCGTGCGTGTGTGT
GTGCGTGGGGAGCGCCGCGTGCGGCCCGCGCTGCCCGGCGGCTGTGAGCGCTGCGGGCGCGGCGCGGGGC
TTTGTGCGCTCCGCGTGTGCGCGAGGGGAGCGCGGCCGGGGGCGGTGCCCCGCGGTGCGGGGGGGCTGCG
AGGGGAACAAAGGCTGCGTGCGGGGTGTGTGCGTGGGGGGGTGAGCAGGGGGTGTGGGCGCGGCGGTCGG
GCTGTAACCCCCCCCTGCACCCCCCTCCCCGAGTTGCTGAGCACGGCCCGGCTTCGGGTGCGGGGCTCCG
TACGGGGCGTGGCGCGGGGCTCGCCGTGCCGGGCGGGGGGTGGCGGCAGGTGGGGGTGCCGGGCGGGGCG
GGGCCGCCTCGGGCCGGGGAGGGCTCGGGGGAGGGGCGCGGCGGCCCCCGGAGCGCCGGCGGCTGTCGAG
GCGCGGCGAGCCGCAGCCATTGCCTTTTATGGTAATCGTGCGAGAGGGCGCAGGGACTTCCTTTGTCCCA
AATCTGTGCGGAGCCGAAATCTGGGAGGCGCCGCCGCACCCCCTCTAGCGGGCGCGGGGCGAAGCGGTGC
GGCGCCGGCAGGAAGGAAATGGGCGGGGAGGGCCTTCGTGCGTCGCCGCGCCGCCGTCCCCTTCTCCCTC
TCCAGCCTCGGGGCTGTCCGCGGGGGGACGGCTGCCTTCGGGGGGGACGGGGCAGGGCGGGGTTCGGCTT
CTGGCGTGTGACCGGCGGCTCTAGAGCCTCTGCTAACCATGTTCATGCCTTCTTCTTTTTCCTACAGCTC
CTGGGCAACGTGCTGGTTATTGTGCTGTCTCATCATTTTGGCAAAGAATTGCTCGAGCGTAATACGACTC
ACTATAGGGAGACCCAAGCTTGATTTAGGTGACACTATAGAATACAAGCTACTTGTTCTTTTTGCAGGAT
CCGACCGAGAAGATGCCCGCCCTGCGCCCCGCTCTGCTGTGGGCGCTGCTGGCGCTCTGGCTGTGCTGCG
CGACCCCCGCGCATGCATTGCAGTGTCGAGATGGCTATGAACCCTGTGTAAATGAAGGAATGTGTGTTAC
CTACCACAATGGCACAGGATACTGCAAATGTCCAGAAGGCTTCTTGGGGGAATATTGTCAACATCGAGAC
CCCTGTGAGAAGAACCGCTGCCAGAATGGTGGGACTTGTGTGGCCCAGGCCATGCTGGGGAAAGCCACGT
GCCGATGTGCCTCAGGGTTTACAGGAGAGGACTGCCAATACTCGACATCTCATCCATGCTTTGTGTCTCG
ACCTTGCCTGAATGGCGGCACATGCCATATGCTCAGCCGGGATACCTATGAGTGCACCTGTCAAGTCGGG
TTTACAGGTAAGGAGTGCCAATGGACCGATGCCTGCCTGTCTCATCCCTGTGCAAATGGAAGTACCTGTA
CCACTGTGGCCAACCAGTTCTCCTGCAAATGCCTCACAGGCTTCACAGGGCAGAAGTGTGAGACTGATGT
CAATGAGTGTGACATTCCAGGACACTGCCAGCATGGTGGCATCTGCCTCAACCTGCCTGGTTCCTACCAG
TGCCAGTGCCTTCAGGGCTTCACAGGCCAGTACTGTGACAGCCTGTATGTGCCCTGTGCACCCTCGCCTT
GTGTCAATGGAGGCACCTGTCGGCAGACTGGTGACTTCACTTTTGAGTGCAACTGCCTTCCAGAAACAGT
GAGAAGAGGAACAGAGCTCTGGGAAAGAGACAGGGAAGTCTGGAATGGAAAAGAACACGATGAGAATCAC
CACCATCATCACCACTAGTTAATTAAGCTAGCGTTAACGATCCGCCCCTCTCCCTCCCCCCCCCCTAACG
TTACTGGCCGAAGCCGCTTGGAATAAGGCCGGTGTGCGTTTGTCTATATGTTATTTTCCACCATATTGCC
GTCTTTTGGCAATGTGAGGGCCCGGAAACCTGGCCCTGTCTTCTTGACGAGCATTCCTAGGGGTCTTTCC
CCTCTCGCCAAAGGAATGCAAGGTCTGTTGAATGTCGTGAAGGAAGCAGTTCCTCTGGAAGCTTCTTGAA
GACAAACAACGTCTGTAGCGACCCTTTGCAGGCAGCGGAACCCCCCACCTGGCGACAGGTGCCTCTGCGG
CCAAAAGCCACGTGTATAAGATACACCTGCAAAGGCGGCACAACCCCAGTGCCACGTTGTGAGTTGGATA
GTTGTGGAAAGAGTCAAATGGCTCTCCTCAAGCGTATTCAACAAGGGGCTGAAGGATGCCCAGAAGGTAC
CCCATTGTATGGGATCTGATCTGGGGCCTCGGTACACATGCTTTACATGTGTTTAGTCGAGGTTAAAAAA
ACGTCTAGGCCCCCCGAACCACGGGGACGTGGTTTTCCTTTGAAAAACACGATGATAATATGGCCACAAC
CATGGTGAGCAAGGGCGAGGAGCTGTTCACCGGGGTGGTGCCCATCCTGGTCGAGCTGGACGGCGACGTA
AACGGCCACAAGTTCAGCGTGTCCGGCGAGGGCGAGGGCGATGCCACCTACGGCAAGCTGACCCTGAAGT
TCATCTGCACCACCGGCAAGCTGCCCGTGCCCTGGCCCACCCTCGTGACCACCCTGACCTACGGCGTGCA
GTGCTTCAGCCGCTACCCCGACCACATGAAGCAGCACGACTTCTTCAAGTCCGCCATGCCCGAAGGCTAC
GTCCAGGAGCGCACCATCTTCTTCAAGGACGACGGCAACTACAAGACCCGCGCCGAGGTGAAGTTCGAGG
GCGACACCCTGGTGAACCGCATCGAGCTGAAGGGCATCGACTTCAAGGAGGACGGCAACATCCTGGGGCA
CAAGCTGGAGTACAACTACAACAGCCACAACGTCTATATCATGGCCGACAAGCAGAAGAACGGCATCAAG
GTGAACTTCAAGATCCGCCACAACATCGAGGACGGCAGCGTGCAGCTCGCCGACCACTACCAGCAGAACA
CCCCCATCGGCGACGGCCCCGTGCTGCTGCCCGACAACCACTACCTGAGCACCCAGTCCGCCCTGAGCAA
AGACCCCAACGAGAAGCGCGATCACATGGTCCTGCTGGAGTTCGTGACCGCCGCCGGGATCACTCTCGGC
ATGGACGAGCTGTACAAGTAAAATTCGATATCAAGCTTATCGATAATCAACCTCTGGATTACAAAATTTG
TGAAAGATTGACTGGTATTCTTAACTATGTTGCTCCTTTTACGCTATGTGGATACGCTGCTTTAATGCCT
TTGTATCATGCTATTGCTTCCCGTATGGCTTTCATTTTCTCCTCCTTGTATAAATCCTGGTTGCTGTCTC
TTTATGAGGAGTTGTGGCCCGTTGTCAGGCAACGTGGCGTGGTGTGCACTGTGTTTGCTGACGCAACCCC
CACTGGTTGGGGCATTGCCACCACCTGTCAGCTCCTTTCCGGGACTTTCGCTTTCCCCCTCCCTATTGCC
ACGGCGGAACTCATCGCCGCCTGCCTTGCCCGCTGCTGGACAGGGGCTCGGCTGTTGGGCACTGACAATT
CCGTGGTGTTGTCGGGGAAATCATCGTCCTTTCCTTGGCTGCTCGCCTGTGTTGCCACCTGGATTCTGCG
CGGGACGTCCTTCTGCTACGTCCCTTCGGCCCTCAATCCAGCGGACCTTCCTTCCCGCGGCCTGCTGCCG
GCTCTGCGGCCTCTTCCGCGTCTTCGCCTTCGCCCTCAGACGAGTCGGATCTCCCTTTGGGCCGCCTCCC
CGCATCGATACCGTCGACCTCGAGACCTAGAAAAACATGGAGCAATCACAAGTAGCAATACAGCAGCTAC
CAATGCTGATTGTGCCTGGCTAGAAGCACAAGAGGAGGAGGAGGTGGGTTTTCCAGTCACACCTCAGGTA
CCTTTAAGACCAATGACTTACAAGGCAGCTGTAGATCTTAGCCACTTTTTAAAAGAAAAGGGGGGACTGG
AAGGGCTAATTCACTCCCAACGAAGACAAGATATCCTTGATCTGTGGATCTACCACACACAAGGCTACTT
CCCTGATTGGCAGAACTACACACCAGGGCCAGGGATCAGATATCCACTGACCTTTGGATGGTGCTACAAG
CTAGTACCAGTTGAGCAAGAGAAGGTAGAAGAAGCCAATGAAGGAGAGAACACCCGCTTGTTACACCCTG
TGAGCCTGCATGGGATGGATGACCCGGAGAGAGAAGTATTAGAGTGGAGGTTTGACAGCCGCCTAGCATT
TCATCACATGGCCCGAGAGCTGCATCCGGACTGTACTGGGTCTCTCTGGTTAGACCAGATCTGAGCCTGG
GAGCTCTCTGGCTAACTAGGGAACCCACTGCTTAAGCCTCAATAAAGCTTGCCTTGAGTGCTTCAAGTAG
TGTGTGCCCGTCTGTTGTGTGACTCTGGTAACTAGAGATCCCTCAGACCCTTTTAGTCAGTGTGGAAAAT
CTCTAGCAGGGCCCGTTTAAACCCGCTGATCAGCCTCGACTGTGCCTTCTAGTTGCCAGCCATCTGTTGT
TTGCCCCTCCCCCGTGCCTTCCTTGACCCTGGAAGGTGCCACTCCCACTGTCCTTTCCTAATAAAATGAG
GAAATTGCATCGCATTGTCTGAGTAGGTGTCATTCTATTCTGGGGGGTGGGGTGGGGCAGGACAGCAAGG
GGGAGGATTGGGAAGACAATAGCAGGCATGCTGGGGATGCGGTGGGCTCTATGGCTTCTGAGGCGGAAAG
AACCAGCTGGGGCTCTAGGGGGTATCCCC
[124 nt withheld, positions 8150-8273]
C
[91 nt withheld, positions 8275-8365]
A
[49 nt withheld, positions 8367-8415]
CCTTTGACGTTGGAGTCCACGTTCTTTAATAGTGGACTCTTGTTCCAAACTGGAACAACACTCAACCCTA
TCTCGGTCTATTCTTTTGATTTATAAGGGATTTTGCCGATTTCGGCCTATTGGTTAAAAAATGAGCTGAT
TTAACAAAAATTTAACGCGAATTAATTCTGTGGAATGTGTGTCAGTTAGGGTGTGGAAAGTCCCCAGGCT
CCCCAGCAGGCAGAAGTATGCAAAGCATGCATCTCAATTAGTCAGCAACCAGGTGTGGAAAGTCCCCAGG
CTCCCCAGCAGGCAGAAGTATGCAAAGCATGCATCTCAATTAGTCAGCAACCATAGTCCCGCCCCTAACT
CCGCCCATCCCGCCCCTAACTCCGCCCAGTTCCGCCCATTCTCCGCCCCATGGCTGACTAATTTTTTTTA
TTTATGCAGAGGCCGAGGCCGCCTCTGCCTCTGAGCTATTCCAGAAGTAGTGAGGAGGCTTTTTTGGAGG
CCTAGGCTTTTGCAAAAAGCTCCCGGGAGCTTGTATATCCATTTTCGGATCTGATCAGCACGTGTTGACA
ATTAATCATCGGCATAGTATATCGGCATAGTATAATACGACAAGGTGAGGAACTAAACCATGGCCAAGTT
GACCAGTGCCGTTCCGGTGCTCACCGCGCGCGACGTCGCCGGAGCGGTCGAGTTCTGGACCGACCGGCTC
GGGTTCTCCCGGGACTTCGTGGAGGACGACTTCGCCGGTGTGGTCCGGGACGACGTGACCCTGTTCATCA
GCGCGGTCCAGGACCAGGTGGTGCCGGACAACACCCTGGCCTGGGTGTGGGTGCGCGGCCTGGACGAGCT
GTACGCCGAGTGGTCGGAGGTCGTGTCCACGAACTTCCGGGACGCCTCCGGGCCGGCCATGACCGAGATC
GGCGAGCAGCCGTGGGGGCGGGAGTTCGCCCTGCGCGACCCGGCCGGCAACTGCGTGCACTTCGTGGCCG
AGGAGCAGGACTGACACGTGCTACGAGATTTCGATTCCACCGCCGCCTTCTATGAAAGGTTGGGCTTCGG
AATCGTTTTCCGGGACGCCGGCTGGATGATCCTCCAGCGCGGGGATCTCATGCTGGAGTTCTTCGCCCAC
CCCAACTTGTTTATTGCAGCTTATAATGGTTACAAATAAAGCAATAGCATCACAAATTTCACAAATAAAG
CATTTTTTTCACTGCATTCTAGTTGTGGTTTGTCCAAACTCATCAATGTATCTTATCATGTCTGTATACC
GTCGACCTCTAGCTAGAGCTTGGCGTAATCATGGTCATAGCTGTTTCCTGTGTGAAATTGTTATCCGCTC
ACAATTCCACACAACATACGAGCCGGAAGCATAAAGTGTAAAGCCTGGGGTGCCTAATGAGTGAGCTAAC
TCACATTAATTGCGTTGCGCTCACTGCCCGCTTTCCAGTCGGGAAACCTGTCGTGCCAGCTGCATTAATG
AATCGGCCAACGCGCGGGGAGAGGCGGTTTGCGTATTGGGCGCTCTTCCGCTTCCTCGCTCACTGACTCG
CTGCGCTCGGTCGTTCGGCTGCGGCGAGCGGTATCAGCTCACTCAAAGGCGGTAATACGGTTATCCACAG
AATCAGGGGATAACGCAGGAAAGAACATGTGAGCAAAAGGCCAGCAAAAGGCCAGGAACCGTAAAAAGGC
CGCGTTGCTGGCGTTTTTCCATAGGCTCCGCCCCCCTGACGAGCATCACAAAAATCGACGCTCAAGTCAG
AGGTGGCGAAACCCGACAGGACTATAAAGATACCAGGCGTTTCCCCCTGGAAGCTCCCTCGTGCGCTCTC
CTGTTCCGACCCTGCCGCTTACCGGATACCTGTCCGCCTTTCTCCCTTCGGGAAGCGTGGCGCTTTCTCA
TAGCTCACGCTGTAGGTATCTCAGTTCGGTGTAGGTCGTTCGCTCCAAGCTGGGCTGTGTGCACGAACCC
CCCGTTCAGCCCGACCGCTGCGCCTTATCCGGTAACTATCGTCTTGAGTCCAACCCGGTAAGACACGACT
TATCGCCACTGGCAGCAGCCACTGGTAACAGGATTAGCAGAGCGAGGTATGTAGGCGGTGCTACAGAGTT
CTTGAAGTGGTGGCCTAACTACGGCTACACTAGAAGAACAGTATTTGGTATCTGCGCTCTGCTGAAGCCA
GTTACCTTCGGAAAAAGAGTTGGTAGCTCTTGATCCGGCAAACAAACCACCGCTGGTAGCGGTGGTTTTT
TTGTTTGCAAGCAGCAGATTACGCGCAGAAAAAAAGGATCTCAAGAAGATCCTTTGATCTTTTCTACGGG
GTCTGACGCTCAGTGGAACGAAAACTCACGTTAAGGGATTTTGGTCATGAGATTATCAAAAAGGATCTTC
ACCTAGATCCTTTTAAATTAAAAATGAAGTTTTAAATCAATCTAAAGTATATATGAGTAAACTTGGTCTG
ACAGTTACCAATGCTTAATCAGTGAGGCACCTATCTCAGCGATCTGTCTATTTCGTTCATCCATAGTTGC
CTGACTCCCCGTCGTGTAGATAACTACGATACGGGAGGGCTTACCATCTGGCCCCAGTGCTGCAATGATA
CCGCGAGACCCACGCTCACCGGCTCCAGATTTATCAGCAATAAACCAGCCAGCCGGAAGGGCCGAGCGCA
GAAGTGGTCCTGCAACTTTATCCGCCTCCATCCAGTCTATTAATTGTTGCCGGGAAGCTAGAGTAAGTAG
TTCGCCAGTTAATAGTTTGCGCAACGTTGTTGCCATTGCTACAGGCATCGTGGTGTCACGCTCGTCGTTT
GGTATGGCTTCATTCAGCTCCGGTTCCCAACGATCAAGGCGAGTTACATGATCCCCCATGTTGTGCAAAA
AAGCGGTTAGCTCCTTCGGTCCTCCGATCGTTGTCAGAAGTAAGTTGGCCGCAGTGTTATCACTCATGGT
TATGGCAGCACTGCATAATTCTCTTACTGTCATGCCATCCGTAAGATGCTTTTCTGTGACTGGTGAGTAC
TCAACCAAGTCATTCTGAGAATAGTGTATGCGGCGACCGAGTTGCTCTTGCCCGGCGTCAATACGGGATA
ATACCGCGCCACATAGCAGAACTTTAAAAGTGCTCATCATTGGAAAACGTTCTTCGGGGCGAAAACTCTC
AAGGATCTTACCGCTGTTGAGATCCAGTTCGATGTAACCCACTCGTGCACCCAACTGATCTTCAGCATCT
TTTACTTTCACCAGCGTTTCTGGGTGAGCAAAAACAGGAAGGCAAAATGCCGCAAAAAAGGGAATAAGGG
CGACACGGAAATGTTGAATACTCATACTCTTCCTTTTTCAATATTATTGAAGCATTTATCAGGGTTATTG
TCTCATGAGCGGATACATATTTGAATGTATTTAGAAAAATAAACAAATAGGGGTTCCGCGCACATTTCCC
CGAAAAGTGCCACCTGAC
